>Addgene plasmid #179001 | pBBK17 pCAS-Tyr-[gRNA: 7=HIS3] (SplitKanR, AmpR) | addgene full sequence | sequence record 360714 | Addgene NGS Result
CGAAGCATCTGTGCTTCATTTTGTAGAACAAAAATGCAACGCGAGAGCGCTAATTTTTCAAACAAAGAAT
CTGAGCTGCATTTTTACAGAACAGAAATGCAACGCGAAAGCGCTATTTTACCAACGAAGAATCTGTGCTT
CATTTTTGTAAAACAAAAATGCAACGCGAGAGCGCTAATTTTTCAAACAAAGAATCTGAGCTGCATTTTT
ACAGAACAGAAATGCAACGCGAGAGCGCTATTTTACCAACAAAGAATCTATACTTCTTTTTTGTTCTACA
AAAATGCATCCCGAGAGCGCTATTTTTCTAACAAAGCATCTTAGATTACTTTTTTTCTCCTTTGTGCGCT
CTATAATGCAGTCTCTTGATAACTTTTTGCACTGTAGGTCCGTTAAGGTTAGAAGAAGGCTACTTTGGTG
TCTATTTTCTCTTCCATAAAAAAAGCCTGACTCCACTTCCCGCGTTTACTGATTACTAGCGAAGCTGCGG
GTGCATTTTTTCAAGATAAAGGCATCCCCGATTATATTCTATACCGATGTGGATTGCGCATACTTTGTGA
ACAGAAAGTGATAGCGTTGATGATTCTTCATTGGTCAGAAAATTATGAACGGTTTCTTCTATTTTGTCTC
TATATACTACGTATAGGAAATGTTTACATTTTCGTATTGTTTTCGATTCACTCTATGAATAGTTCTTACT
ACAATTTTTTTGTCTAAAGAGTAATACTAGAGATAAACATAAAAAATGTAGAGGTCGAGTTTAGATGCAA
GTTCAAGGAGCGAAAGGTGGATGGGTAGGTTATATAGGGATATAGCACAGAGATATATAGCAAAGAGATA
CTTTTGAGCAATGTTTGTGGAAGCGGTATTCGCAATATTTTAGTAGCCCGTTACAGTCCGGTGCGTTTTT
GGTTTTTTGAAAGTGCGTCTTCAGAGCGCTTTTGGTTTTCAAAAGCGCTCTGAAGTTCCTATACTTTCTA
GAGAATAGGAACTTCGGAATAGGAACTTCAAAGCGTTTCCGAAAACGAGCGCTTCCGAAAATGCAACGCG
AGCTGCGCACATACAGCTCACTGTTCACGTCGCACCTATATCTGCGTGTTGCCTGTATATATATATACAT
GAGAAGAACGGCATAGTGCGTGTTTATGCTTAAATGCGTATATGTGTTATGTAGTATACTCTTTCTTCAA
CAATTAAATACTCTCGGTAGCCAAGTTGGTTTAAGGCGCAAGACTGTAATTTATCACTACGAAATCTTGA
GATCGGGCGTTCGACTCGCCCCCGGGAGAGATGGCCGGCATGGTCCCAGCCTCCTCGCTGGCGCCGGCTG
GGCAACACCTTCGGGTGGCGAATGGGACTTTGATCGAGTGCTCTATCGCTAGTTTTAGAGCTAGAAATAG
CAAGTTAAAATAAGGCTAGTCCGTTATCAACTTGAAAAAGTGGCACCGAGTCGGTGCTTTTTTTATTTTT
TGTCACTATTGTTATGTAAAATGCCACCTCTGACAGTATGGAACGCAAACTTCTGTCTAGTGGATATAGG
TCTAGAGATCTGTTTAGCTTGCCTCGTCCCCGCCGGGTCACCCGGCCAGCGACATGGAGGCCCAGAATAC
CCTCCTTGACAGTCTTGACGTGCGCAGCTCAGGGGCATGATGTGACTGTCGCCCGTACATTTAGCCCATA
CATCCCCATGTATAATCATTTGCATCCATACATTTTGATGGCCGCACGGCGCGAAGCAAAAATTACGGCT
CCTCGCTGCAGACCTGCGAGCAGGGAAACGCTCCCCTCACAGACGCGTTGAATTGTCCCCACGCCGCGCC
CCTGTAGAGAAATATAAAAGGTTAGGATTTGCCACTGAGGTTCTTCTTTCATATACTTCCTTTTAAAATC
TTGCTAGGATACAGTTCTCACATCACATCCGAACATAAACAACAATGGGTAAGGAAAAGACTCACGTTTC
GAGGCCGCGATTAAATTCCAACATGGATGCTGATTTATATGGGTATAAATGGGCTCGCGATAATGTCGGG
CAATCAGGTGCGACAATCTATCGATTGTATGGGAAGCCCGATGCGCCAGAGTTGTTTCTGAAACATGGCA
AAGGTAGCGTTGCCAATGATGTTACAGATGAGATGGTCAGACTAAACTGGCTGACGGAATTTATGCCTCT
TCCGACCATCAAGCATTTTATCCGTACTCCTGATGATGCATGGTTACTCACCACTGCGATCCCCGGCAAA
ACAGCATTCCAGGTATTAGAAGAATATCCTGATTCAGGTGAAAATATTGTTGATGCGCTGGCAGTGTTCC
TGCGCCGGTTGCATTCGATTCCTGTTTGTAATTGTCCTTTTAACAGCGATCGCGTATTTCGTCTGGCTCA
GGCGCAATCACGAATGAATAACGGTTTGGTTGATGCGAGTGATTTTGATGACGAGCGTAATGGCTGGCCT
GTTGAACAAGTCTGGAAAGAAATGCATAAGCTTTTGCCATTCTCACCGGATTCAGTCGTCACTCATGGTG
ATTTCTCACTTGATAACCTTATTTTTGACGAGGGGAAATTAATAGGTTGTATTGATGTTGGACGAGTCGG
AATCGACGTCGCTGCCTGCAGGATGGCAAAGGTAGCGTTGCCAATGATGTTACAGATGAGATGGTCAGAC
TAAACTGGCTGACGGAATTTATGCCTCTTCCGACCATCAAGCATTTTATCCGTACTCCTGATGATGCATG
GTTACTCACCACTGCGATCCCCGGCAAAACAGCATTCCAGGTATTAGAAGAATATCCTGATTCAGGTGAA
AATATTGTTGATGCGCTGGCAGTGTTCCTGCGCCGGTTGCATTCGATTCCTGTTTGTAATTGTCCTTTTA
ACAGCGATCGCGTATTTCGTCTGGCTCAGGCGCAATCACGAATGAATAACGGTTTGGTTGATGCGAGTGA
TTTTGATGACGAGCGTAATGGCTGGCCTGTTGAACAAGTCTGGAAAGAAATGCATAAGCTTTTGCCATTC
TCACCGGATTCAGTCGTCACTCATGGTGATTTCTCACTTGATAACCTTATTTTTGACGAGGGGAAATTAA
TAGGTTGTATTGATGTTGGACGAGTCGGAATCGCAGACCGATACCAGGATCTTGCCATCCTATGGAACTG
CCTCGGTGAGTTTTCTCCTTCATTACAGAAACGGCTTTTTCAAAAATATGGTATTGATAATCCTGATATG
AATAAATTGCAGTTTCATTTGATGCTCGATGAGTTTTTCTAATCAGTACTGACAATAAAAAGATTCTTGT
TTTCAAGAACTTGTCATTTGTATAGTTTTTTTATATTGTAGTTGTTCTATTTTAATCAAATGTTAGCGTG
ATTTATATTTTTTTTCGCCTCGACATCATCTGCCCAGATGCGAAGTTAAGTGCGCAGAAAGTAATATCAT
GCGTCAATCGTATGTGAATGCTGGTCGCTATACTGCTGTCGATTCGATACTAACGCCGCCATCCAGTGTC
GAAAACGAGCTCTCGAGAACCCTTAATCAAAAAGGATCTTCACCTAGATCCTTTTAAATTAAAAATGAAG
TTTTAAATCAATCTAAAGTATATATGAGTAAACTTGGTCTGACAGTTACCAATGCTTAATCAGTGAGGCA
CCTATCTCAGCGATCTGTCTATTTCGTTCATCCATAGTTGCCTGACTCCCCGTCGTGTAGATAACTACGA
TACGGGAGGGCTTACCATCTGGCCCCAGTGCTGCAATGATACCGCGGGACCCACGCTCACCGGCTCCAGA
TTTATCAGCAATAAACCAGCCAGCCGGAAGGGCCGAGCGCAGAAGTGGTCCTGCAACTTTATCCGCCTCC
ATCCAGTCTATTAATTGTTGCCGGGAAGCTAGAGTAAGTAGTTCGCCAGTTAATAGTTTGCGCAACGTTG
TTGCCATTGCTACAGGCATCGTGGTGTCACGCTCGTCGTTTGGTATGGCTTCATTCAGCTCCGGTTCCCA
ACGATCAAGGCGAGTTACATGATCCCCCATGTTGTGCAAAAAAGCGGTTAGCTCCTTCGGTCCTCCGATC
GTTGTCAGAAGTAAGTTGGCCGCAGTGTTATCACTCATGGTTATGGCAGCACTGCATAATTCTCTTACTG
TCATGCCATCCGTAAGATGCTTTTCTGTGACTGGTGAGTACTCAACCAAGTCATTCTGAGAATAGTGTAT
GCGGCGACCGAGTTGCTCTTGCCCGGCGTCAATACGGGATAATACCGCGCCACATAGCAGAACTTTAAAA
GTGCTCATCATTGGAAAACGTTCTTCGGGGCGAAAACTCTCAAGGATCTTACCGCTGTTGAGATCCAGTT
CGATGTAACCCACTCGTGCACCCAACTGATCTTCAGCATCTTTTACTTTCACCAGCGTTTCTGGGTGAGC
AAAAACAGGAAGGCAAAATGCCGCAAAAAAGGGAATAAGGGCGACACGGAAATGTTGAATACTCATACTC
TTCCTTTTTCAATATTATTGAAGCATTTATCAGGGTTATTGTCTCATGAGCGGATACATATTTGAATGTA
TTTAGAAAAATAAACAAATAGGGGTTCGTCGACAGTCGAACAAGAAGCAGGCAAAGTTTAGAGCACTGCC
CCTCCGCACTCAAAAAAGAAAAAACTAGGAGGAAAATAAAATTCTCAACCACACAAACACATAAACACAT
ACAAATACAAATACAAGCTTATTTACTTGACATCGCGCGATCTTCCACTATTCAGCGCCGTCCGCCCTCT
CTCGTGTTTTTTGTTTACGCGACAACTATGCGAAATCCGGAGCAACGGGCAACCGTTTGGGGAAAGACCA
CACCCACGCGCGATCGCCATGGCAACGAGGTCGCACACGCCCCACACCCAGACCTCCCTGCGAGCGGGCA
TGGGTACAATGTCCCCGTTGCCACAGACACCACTTCGTAGCACAGCGCAGAGCGTAGCGTGTTGTTGCTG
CTGACAAAAGAAAATTTTTCTTAGCAAAGCAAAGGAGGGGAAGCACGGGCAGATAGCACCGTACCATACC
CTTGGAAACTCGAAATGAACGAAGCAGGAAATGAGAGAATGAGAGTTTTGTAGGTATATATAGCGGTAGT
GTTTGCGCGTTACCATCATCTTCTGGATCTATCTATTGTTCTTTTCCTCATCACTTTCCCCTTTTTCGCT
CTTCTTCTTGTCTTTTATTTCTTTCTTTTTTTTAATTGTTCCCTCGATTGGCTATCTACCAAAGAATCCA
AACTTAATACACGTATTTATTTGTCCAATTACCATGGATAAGAAATACTCAATAGGCTTAGATATCGGCA
CAAATAGCGTCGGATGGGCGGTGATCACTGATGAATATAAGGTTCCGTCTAAAAAGTTCAAGGTTCTGGG
AAATACAGACCGCCACAGTATCAAAAAAAATCTTATAGGGGCTCTTTTATTTGACAGTGGAGAGACAGCG
GAAGCGACTCGACTCAAACGGACAGCTCGTAGAAGGTATACACGTCGGAAGAATCGTATTTGTTATCTAC
AGGAGATTTTTTCAAATGAGATGGCGAAAGTAGATGATAGTTTCTTTCATCGACTTGAAGAGTCTTTTTT
GGTGGAAGAAGACAAGAAGCATGAACGTCATCCTATTTTTGGAAATATAGTAGATGAAGTTGCTTATCAT
GAGAAATATCCAACTATCTATCATCTGCGAAAAAAATTGGTAGATTCTACTGATAAAGCGGATTTGCGCT
TAATCTATTTGGCCTTAGCGCATATGATTAAGTTTCGTGGTCATTTTTTGATTGAGGGAGATTTAAATCC
TGATAATAGTGATGTGGACAAACTATTTATCCAGTTGGTACAAACCTACAATCAATTATTTGAAGAAAAC
CCTATTAACGCAAGTGGAGTAGATGCTAAAGCGATTCTTTCTGCACGATTGAGTAAATCAAGACGATTAG
AAAATCTCATTGCTCAGCTCCCCGGTGAGAAGAAAAATGGCTTATTTGGGAATCTCATTGCTTTGTCATT
GGGTTTGACCCCTAATTTTAAATCAAATTTTGATTTGGCAGAAGATGCTAAATTACAGCTTTCAAAAGAT
ACTTACGATGATGATTTAGATAATTTATTGGCGCAAATTGGAGATCAATATGCTGATTTGTTTTTGGCAG
CTAAGAATTTATCAGATGCTATTTTACTTTCAGATATCCTAAGAGTAAATACTGAAATAACTAAGGCTCC
CCTATCAGCTTCAATGATTAAACGCTACGATGAACATCATCAAGACTTGACTCTTTTAAAAGCTTTAGTT
CGACAACAACTTCCAGAAAAGTATAAAGAAATCTTTTTTGATCAATCAAAAAACGGATATGCAGGTTATA
TTGATGGGGGAGCTAGCCAAGAAGAATTTTATAAATTTATCAAACCAATTTTAGAAAAAATGGATGGTAC
TGAGGAATTATTGGTGAAACTAAATCGTGAAGATTTGCTGCGCAAGCAACGGACCTTTGACAACGGCTCT
ATTCCCCATCAAATTCACTTGGGTGAGCTGCATGCTATTTTGAGAAGACAAGAAGACTTTTATCCATTTT
TAAAAGACAATCGTGAGAAGATTGAAAAAATCTTGACTTTTCGAATTCCTTATTATGTTGGTCCATTGGC
GCGTGGCAATAGTCGTTTTGCATGGATGACTCGGAAGTCTGAAGAAACAATTACCCCATGGAATTTTGAA
GAAGTTGTCGATAAAGGTGCTTCAGCTCAATCATTTATTGAACGCATGACAAACTTTGATAAAAATCTTC
CAAATGAAAAAGTACTACCAAAACATAGTTTGCTTTATGAGTATTTTACGGTTTATAACGAATTGACAAA
GGTCAAATATGTTACTGAAGGAATGCGAAAACCAGCATTTCTTTCAGGTGAACAGAAGAAAGCCATTGTT
GATTTACTCTTCAAAACAAATCGAAAAGTAACCGTTAAGCAATTAAAAGAAGATTATTTCAAAAAAATAG
AATGTTTTGATAGTGTTGAAATTTCAGGAGTTGAAGATAGATTTAATGCTTCATTAGGTACCTACCATGA
TTTGCTAAAAATTATTAAAGATAAAGATTTTTTGGATAATGAAGAAAATGAAGATATCTTAGAGGATATT
GTTTTAACATTGACCTTATTTGAAGATAGGGAGATGATTGAGGAAAGACTTAAAACATATGCTCACCTCT
TTGATGATAAGGTGATGAAACAGCTTAAACGTCGCCGTTATACTGGTTGGGGACGTTTGTCTCGAAAATT
GATTAATGGTATTAGGGATAAGCAATCTGGCAAAACAATATTAGATTTTTTGAAATCAGATGGTTTTGCC
AATCGCAATTTTATGCAGCTGATCCATGATGATAGTTTGACATTTAAAGAAGACATTCAAAAAGCACAAG
TGTCTGGACAAGGCGATAGTTTACATGAACATATTGCAAATTTAGCTGGTAGCCCTGCTATTAAAAAAGG
TATTTTACAGACTGTAAAAGTTGTTGATGAATTGGTCAAAGTAATGGGGCGGCATAAGCCAGAAAATATC
GTTATTGAAATGGCACGTGAAAATCAGACAACTCAAAAGGGCCAGAAAAATTCGCGAGAGCGTATGAAAC
GAATCGAAGAAGGTATCAAAGAATTAGGAAGTCAGATTCTTAAAGAGCATCCTGTTGAAAATACTCAATT
GCAAAATGAAAAGCTCTATCTCTATTATCTCCAAAATGGAAGAGACATGTATGTGGACCAAGAATTAGAT
ATTAATCGTTTAAGTGATTATGATGTCGATCACATTGTTCCACAAAGTTTCCTTAAAGACGATTCAATAG
ACAATAAGGTCTTAACGCGTTCTGATAAAAATCGTGGTAAATCGGATAACGTTCCAAGTGAAGAAGTAGT
CAAAAAGATGAAAAACTATTGGAGACAACTTCTAAACGCCAAGTTAATCACTCAACGTAAGTTTGATAAT
TTAACGAAAGCTGAACGTGGAGGTTTGAGTGAACTTGATAAAGCTGGTTTTATCAAACGCCAATTGGTTG
AAACTCGCCAAATCACTAAGCATGTGGCACAAATTTTGGATAGTCGCATGAATACTAAATACGATGAAAA
TGATAAACTTATTCGAGAGGTTAAAGTGATTACCTTAAAATCTAAATTAGTTTCTGACTTCCGAAAAGAT
TTCCAATTCTATAAAGTACGTGAGATTAACAATTACCATCATGCCCATGATGCGTATCTAAATGCCGTCG
TTGGAACTGCTTTGATTAAGAAATATCCAAAACTTGAATCGGAGTTTGTCTATGGTGATTATAAAGTTTA
TGATGTTCGTAAAATGATTGCTAAGTCTGAGCAAGAAATAGGCAAAGCAACCGCAAAATATTTCTTTTAC
TCTAATATCATGAACTTCTTCAAAACAGAAATTACACTTGCAAATGGAGAGATTCGCAAACGCCCTCTAA
TCGAAACTAATGGGGAAACTGGAGAAATTGTCTGGGATAAAGGGCGAGATTTTGCCACAGTGCGCAAAGT
ATTGTCCATGCCCCAAGTCAATATTGTCAAGAAAACAGAAGTACAGACAGGCGGATTCTCCAAGGAGTCA
ATTTTACCAAAAAGAAATTCGGACAAGCTTATTGCTCGTAAAAAAGACTGGGATCCAAAAAAATATGGTG
GTTTTGATAGTCCAACGGTAGCTTATTCAGTCCTAGTGGTTGCTAAGGTGGAAAAAGGGAAATCGAAGAA
GTTAAAATCCGTTAAAGAGTTACTAGGGATCACAATTATGGAAAGAAGTTCCTTTGAAAAAAATCCGATT
GACTTTTTAGAAGCTAAAGGATATAAGGAAGTTAAAAAAGACTTAATCATTAAACTACCTAAATATAGTC
TTTTTGAGTTAGAAAACGGTCGTAAACGGATGCTGGCTAGTGCCGGAGAATTACAAAAAGGAAATGAGCT
GGCTCTGCCAAGCAAATATGTGAATTTTTTATATTTAGCTAGTCATTATGAAAAGTTGAAGGGTAGTCCA
GAAGATAACGAACAAAAACAATTGTTTGTGGAGCAGCATAAGCATTATTTAGATGAGATTATTGAGCAAA
TCAGTGAATTTTCTAAGCGTGTTATTTTAGCAGATGCCAATTTAGATAAAGTTCTTAGTGCATATAACAA
ACATAGAGACAAACCAATACGTGAACAAGCAGAAAATATTATTCATTTATTTACGTTGACGAATCTTGGA
GCTCCCGCTGCTTTTAAATATTTTGATACAACAATTGATCGTAAACGATATACGTCTACAAAAGAAGTTT
TAGATGCCACTCTTATCCATCAATCCATCACTGGTCTTTATGAAACACGCATTGATTTGAGTCAGCTAGG
AGGTGACGGTGGAGGGCCAAAAAAGAAAAGAAAAGTTGAAGATGCTTCTGCTCATCATCACCATCACCAT
CACCATTAAATCCGCTCTAACCGAAAAGGAAGGAGTTAGACAACCTGAAGTCTAGGTCCCTATTTATTTT
TTTATAGTTATGTTAGTATTAAGAACGTTATTTATATTTCAAATTTTTCTTTTTTTTCTGTACAGACGCG
TGTACGCATGTAACATTATACTGAAAACCTTGCTTGAGAAGGTTTTGGGACGCTCGAAGTGAGCAAAAGG
CCAGCAAAAGGCCAGGAACCGTAAAAAGGCCGCGTTGCTGGCGTTTTTCCATAGGCTCCGCCCCCCTGAC
GAGCATCACAAAAATCGACGCTCAAGTCAGAGGTGGCGAAACCCGACAGGACTATAAAGATACCAGGCGT
TTCCCCCTGGAAGCTCCCTCGTGCGCTCTCCTGTTCCGACCCTGCCGCTTACCGGATACCTGTCCGCCTT
TCTCCCTTCGGGAAGCGTGGCGCTTTCTCATAGCTCACGCTGTAGGTATCTCAGTTCGGTGTAGGTCGTT
CGCTCCAAGCTGGGCTGTGTGCACGAACCCCCCGTTCAGCCCGACCGCTGCGCCTTATCCGGTAACTATC
GTCTTGAGTCCAACCCGGTAAGACACGACTTATCGCCACTGGCAGCAGCCACTGGTAACAGGATTAGCAG
AGCGAGGTATGTAGGCGGTGCTACAGAGTTCTTGAAGTGGTGGCCTAACTACGGCTACACTAGAAGAACA
GTATTTGGTATCTGCGCTCTGCTGAAGCCAGTTACCTTCGGAAAAAGAGTTGGTAGCTCTTGATCCGGCA
AACAAACCACCGCTGGTAGCGGTGGTTTTTTTGTTTGCAAGCAGCAGATTACGCGCAGAAAAAAAGGATC
TCAAGAAGATCCTTTGATCTTTTCTAC
Features (pLannotate 1.2.2; 14 found; start..end, strand, type, name):
      1..1159    -  rep_origin     2μ ori: yeast 2μ plasmid origin of replication
   1200..1288    +  ncRNA          tRNA: Accession: RF00005 - tRNA
   1362..1382    -  CDS            HIS3 (fragment): imidazoleglycerol-phosphate dehydratase, required for histidine biosynthesis; S. cerevisiae HIS3; yeast auxotrophic marker
   1382..1457    +  misc_RNA       gRNA scaffold: guide RNA scaffold for the Streptococcus pyogenes CRISPR/Cas9 system
   1591..2595    +  gene           kanMX (fragment): yeast selectable marker conferring kanamycin resistance (Wach et al., 1994)
   2613..3262    +  CDS            KanR (fragment): aminoglycoside phosphotransferase; aph(3')-Ia; confers resistance to kanamycin
   3268..3465    +  terminator     TEF terminator: Ashbya gossypii TEF terminator
   3616..4476    -  CDS            AmpR: β-lactamase; bla; confers resistance to ampicillin, carbenicillin, and related antibiotics
   4477..4568    -  promoter       AmpR promoter: bla
   4716..5129    -  CDS            YJC7_YEAST: Protein predicted: Swiss-Prot protein existence level 4. From Saccharomyces cerevisiae (strain ATCC 204508 / S288c) (Baker's yeast).
   5284..9387    +  CDS            cas9: CAS9_STRP1 - Also known as csn1 From Streptococcus pyogenes serotype M1.
   9436..9456    +  CDS            7xHis: 6xHis affinity tag
   9460..9649    +  terminator     CYC1 terminator: S. cerevisiae CYC1; transcription terminator for CYC1
   9706..10294   -  rep_origin     ori: high-copy-number ColE1/pMB1/pBR322/pUC origin of replication
