[The description below was written by a language model from this plasmid's Addgene catalogue record and pLannotate feature annotations shown in this document.]
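Description:
pBBK17 pCAS-Tyr-[gRNA: 7=HIS3] is a roughly 10.3 kb yeast CRISPR-Cas9 expression plasmid from the Markerless Yeast Localization and Overexpression (MyLO) toolkit, built on a 2-micron/pUC shuttle backbone by BsaI Golden Gate assembly. In E. coli it replicates at high copy from the ColE1/pUC-type origin and is selected with ampicillin through the bla gene and its promoter. In Saccharomyces cerevisiae it is maintained episomally through the 2μ origin.

The payload combines Streptococcus pyogenes Cas9 and a pre-cloned guide RNA on one vector. The Cas9 coding sequence is followed by a short polyhistidine tag and the CYC1 terminator. The promoter driving Cas9 is not annotated; the only feature in the upstream region is a match to a predicted yeast open reading frame on the opposite strand, which may reflect the native yeast sequence present there. The guide cassette consists of a tRNA element (the "Tyr" in the name suggests a tyrosine tRNA), which in this kind of design typically supplies RNA polymerase III transcription of the guide. It is followed by a 20-nt spacer that the annotation matches to the HIS3 gene, fused directly to the S. pyogenes gRNA scaffold.

Yeast selection is described as "split kanamycin resistance". The feature table accordingly shows a partial kanMX cassette followed by a separate KanR coding fragment and the Ashbya gossypii TEF terminator, rather than one uninterrupted marker. The record does not explain how the split marker is reconstituted. One plausible reading is that the interruption allows selection for correctly repaired or assembled plasmid in yeast, but this is an inference. The plasmid is intended to deliver Cas9 cleavage at the HIS3 site for markerless genome editing or integration in yeast.
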