Addgene plasmid #179001: pBBK17 pCAS-Tyr-[gRNA: 7=HIS3] (SplitKanR, AmpR)
Purpose: Sp.Cas9 and gRNA yeast expression vector with HIS3 gRNA pre-cloned. Selection =SplitKanamycin resistance
Depositing lab: Vincent Martin. Depositing organization: Concordia University. Publication: The MyLo CRISPR-Cas9 Toolkit: A Markerless Yeast Localization and Overexpression CRISPR-Cas9 Toolkit. Bean BDM, Whiteway M, Martin VJJ. G3 (Bethesda). 2022 Jun 16. pii: 6609175. doi: 10.1093/g3journal/jkac154. PubMed 35708612.
Backbone
  Vector backbone: 2-micron/pUC
  Vector type: Yeast Expression, CRISPR, Synthetic Biology
Growth in bacteria
  Bacterial resistance: Ampicillin, 100 μg/mL
  Growth temperature: 37°C
  Growth strain: DH5alpha
  Copy number: High Copy
Gene/Insert
  Gene/Insert name: S. pyogenes Cas9
  gRNA/shRNA sequence: GATCGAGTGCTCTATCGCTA
  Species: Streptococcus pyogenes
  Cloning method: Restriction Enzyme; 5′ cloning site Unknown (unknown if destroyed); 3′ cloning site Unknown (unknown if destroyed)
Terms and licenses: Academic/Nonprofit Terms; Industry Terms: Not Available to Industry
Depositor comments: Part of the Markerless Yeast Localization and Overexpression (MyLO) CRISPR-Cas9 Toolkit. Vector cloned using BsaI Golden Gate cloning
How to cite: pBBK17 pCAS-Tyr-[gRNA: 7=HIS3] (SplitKanR, AmpR) was a gift from Vincent Martin (Addgene plasmid # 179001 ; http://n2t.net/addgene:179001 ; RRID:Addgene_179001)
